Addgene plasmid #178372: pOME0004
Purpose: Expresses KSHV ORF 10 tagged
Depositing lab: Dirk Dittmer. Depositing organization: University of North Carolina at Chapel Hill. Publication: Novel modulators of p53-signaling encoded by unknown genes of emerging viruses. Alzhanova D, Corcoran K, Bailey AG, Long K, Taft-Benz S, Graham RL, Broussard GS, Heise M, Neumann G, Halfmann P, Kawaoka Y, Baric RS, Damania B, Dittmer DP. PLoS Pathog. 2021 Jan 7;17(1):e1009033. doi: 10.1371/journal.ppat.1009033. eCollection 2021 Jan. PubMed 33411764.
Backbone
  Vector backbone: pDEST47
  Backbone size w/o insert (bp): 7780
  Vector type: Mammalian Expression
Growth in bacteria
  Bacterial resistance: Ampicillin, 100 μg/mL
  Growth temperature: 37°C
  Growth strain: DH5alpha
  Copy number: High Copy
Gene/Insert
  Gene/Insert name: KSHV ORF 10
  Species: Kaposi's sarcoma-associated herpesvirus
  Insert size (bp): 1358
  Tag / fusion protein: 3xFLAG (C terminal on insert)
  Cloning method: Unknown
  Sequencing primers: 5′ T7 promoter
Terms and licenses: Academic/Nonprofit Terms; Industry Terms: Not Available to Industry
Depositor comments: Sequences and further information can be found at https://www.med.unc.edu/orfeome/downloads/pome
How to cite: pOME0004 was a gift from Dirk Dittmer (Addgene plasmid # 178372 ; http://n2t.net/addgene:178372 ; RRID:Addgene_178372)
