[The description below was written by a language model from this plasmid's Addgene catalogue record and pLannotate feature annotations shown in this document.]
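Description:
pOME0004 is a mammalian expression plasmid that carries open reading frame 10 of Kaposi's sarcoma-associated herpesvirus (KSHV/HHV-8) fused at its C terminus to a 3xFLAG epitope tag. The catalogue lists pDEST47 as the backbone. The sequenced record is 6,720 nt, which is smaller than the listed empty-backbone size of 7,780 bp; the cloning method is not recorded, so the reason for this difference cannot be stated. In E. coli the plasmid is maintained at high copy from a ColE1/pUC-type origin and selected with ampicillin through the β-lactamase gene. An f1 origin is also present, which can support single-stranded DNA production.

ORF10 is driven by the human cytomegalovirus immediate-early enhancer and promoter, and transcripts are terminated by the bovine growth hormone polyadenylation signal. The annotated ORF10 coding region runs directly into the 3xFLAG sequence, so the viral protein, which the annotation classes as only a predicted protein, can be detected or immunoprecipitated with anti-FLAG reagents. A T7 promoter lies upstream of the insert and an inverted SP6 promoter lies downstream, giving priming sites for sequencing and the option of in vitro transcription. A separate cassette with the SV40 early promoter, the neomycin phosphotransferase gene and the SV40 poly(A) signal allows G418 selection of stably transfected mammalian cells. The short fragments annotated as HIV-1 LTR, ble, lacI and bom are probably backbone remnants or chance matches rather than functional parts.

The plasmid belongs to a viral ORFeome collection of tagged genes from emerging viruses, which was used to screen poorly characterised viral genes for modulators of p53 signalling.
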