Features (pLannotate 1.2.2; 22 found; start..end, strand, type, name):
     28..80      -  misc_feature   bom (fragment): basis of mobility region from pBR322
    235..614     +  enhancer       CMV enhancer: human cytomegalovirus immediate early enhancer
    615..818     +  promoter       CMV promoter: human cytomegalovirus (CMV) immediate early promoter
    814..847     +  LTR            5' LTR (truncated) (fragment): truncated 5' long terminal repeat (LTR) from HIV-1
    863..881     +  promoter       T7 promoter: promoter for bacteriophage T7 RNA polymerase
    907..2160    +  CDS            ORF10: ORF10_HHV8P - Protein predicted: Swiss-Prot protein existence level 4. From Human herpesvirus 8 type P (isolate GK18) (HHV-8) (Kaposi's sarcoma-associated herpesvirus).
   2161..2226    +  CDS            3xFLAG: three tandem FLAG® epitope tags, followed by an enterokinase cleavage site
   2273..2291    -  promoter       SP6 promoter: promoter for bacteriophage SP6 RNA polymerase
   2317..2541    +  polyA_signal   bGH poly(A) signal: bovine growth hormone polyadenylation signal
   2545..2566    +  promoter       SV40 promoter (fragment): SV40 enhancer and early promoter
   2587..3015    +  rep_origin     f1 ori (sequence partly withheld): f1 bacteriophage origin of replication; arrow indicates direction of (+) strand synthesis
   3029..3358    +  promoter       SV40 promoter: SV40 enhancer and early promoter
   3425..4216    +  CDS            neo: KKA2_KLEPN - Also known as kan, nptII. Experimental evidence at protein level: Swiss-Prot protein existence level 1. Resistance to kanamycin, neomycin, paromomycin, ribostamycin, butirosin and gentamicin B. From Klebsiella pneumoniae.
   4240..4398    +  CDS            ble (fragment): BLE_KLEPN - Experimental evidence at protein level: Swiss-Prot protein existence level 1. Binding protein with a strong affinity to the bleomycin family of antibiotics. Binds to CL990; an antimitotic-antibiotic compound. From Klebsiella pneumoniae.
   4393..4514    +  polyA_signal   SV40 poly(A) signal: SV40 polyadenylation signal
   4587..4603    -  protein_bind   lac operator: The lac repressor binds to the lac operator to inhibit transcription in E. coli. This inhibition can be relieved by adding lactose or isopropyl-β-D-thiogalactopyranoside (IPTG). lac repressor encoded by lacI
   4611..4641    -  promoter       lac promoter: promoter for the E. coli lac operon
   4656..4677    -  protein_bind   CAP binding site: CAP binding activates transcription in the presence of cAMP. E. coli catabolite activator protein
   4690..4782    -  CDS            lacI (fragment): lac repressor; lacI; The lac repressor binds to the lac operator to inhibit transcription in E. coli. This inhibition can be relieved by adding lactose or isopropyl-β-D-thiogalactopyranoside (IPTG).
   4965..5553    -  rep_origin     ori: high-copy-number ColE1/pMB1/pBR322/pUC origin of replication
   5724..6584    -  CDS            AmpR: β-lactamase; bla; confers resistance to ampicillin, carbenicillin, and related antibiotics
   6585..6689    -  promoter       AmpR promoter: bla
>Addgene plasmid #178372 | pOME0004 | addgene full sequence | sequence record 351370 | Addgene NGS Result
GACGGATCGGGAGATCTCCCGATCCCCTATGGTGCACTCTCAGTACAATCTGCTCTGATGCCGCATAGTT
AAGCCAGTATCTGCTCCCTGCTTGTGTGTTGGAGGTCGCTGAGTAGTGCGCGAGCAAAATTTAAGCTACA
ACAAGGCAAGGCTTGACCGACAATTGCATGAAGAATCTGCTTAGGGTTAGGCGTTTTGCGCTGCTTCGCG
ATGTACGGGCCAGATATACGCGTTGACATTGATTATTGACTAGTTATTAATAGTAATCAATTACGGGGTC
ATTAGTTCATAGCCCATATATGGAGTTCCGCGTTACATAACTTACGGTAAATGGCCCGCCTGGCTGACCG
CCCAACGACCCCCGCCCATTGACGTCAATAATGACGTATGTTCCCATAGTAACGCCAATAGGGACTTTCC
ATTGACGTCAATGGGTGGAGTATTTACGGTAAACTGCCCACTTGGCAGTACATCAAGTGTATCATATGCC
AAGTACGCCCCCTATTGACGTCAATGACGGTAAATGGCCCGCCTGGCATTATGCCCAGTACATGACCTTA
TGGGACTTTCCTACTTGGCAGTACATCTACGTATTAGTCATCGCTATTACCATGGTGATGCGGTTTTGGC
AGTACATCAATGGGCGTGGATAGCGGTTTGACTCACGGGGATTTCCAAGTCTCCACCCCATTGACGTCAA
TGGGAGTTTGTTTTGGCACCAAAATCAACGGGACTTTCCAAAATGTCGTAACAACTCCGCCCCATTGACG
CAAATGGGCGGTAGGCGTGTACGGTGGGAGGTCTATATAAGCAGAGCTCTCTGGCTAACTAGAGAACCCA
CTGCTTACTGGCTTATCGAAATTAATACGACTCACTATAGGGAGACCCAAGCTTGGTACCGCCACCATGC
AGACAGAGGCAACGTTCATCCTAGGTGACTGGGAGATAACGGTGTCTAACTGCCGGTTTACTTGCAGCAG
CCTAACATGTGGCCCCCTTTACAGATCTAGCGGCGACTACACGCGGCTAAGAATCCCCTTCTCTCTGGAT
CGACTAATACGTGACCATGCCATCTTTGGGCTAGTGCCAAATATTGAGGATCTGTTAACCCATGGGTCAT
GCGTCGCCGTAGTGGCCGACGCAAACGCCACAGGCGGCAACGCGCGACGCATCGTCGCGCCTGGCGTGAT
AAACAATTTTTCAGAACCCATCGGCATTTGGGTACGCGGCCCTCCGCCGCAAACGCGCAAGGAAGCTATT
AAGTTCTGCATATTTTTTGTCAGTCCCATGCCCCCGCGGGAGATGACCACATATGTGTTCAAGGGCGGCG
ATTTGCCTCCCGGAGCAGAGGAACCCGAAACACTACACTCCGCCGAGGCACCCCTACCGTCGCGCGAGAC
GCTGGTAACTGGACAGCTGCGATCCACCTCGCCGCGAACGTATACGGGATACTTTCACAGTCCTGTCCCG
CTCTCTTTTTTGGACCTCCTGACATTCGAGTCCATTGGGTGTGACAACGTGGAAGGTGACCCCGAGCAAT
TGACACCCAAGTACTTGACGTTCACGCAGACGGGAGAAAGACTTTGCAAAGTAACCGTTTACAACACCCA
TTCGACAGCATGCAAGAAGGCCCGTGTTCGTTTCGTCTACAGACCGACGCCGTCCGCCCGTCAGCTTGTC
ATGGGTCAGGCTTCACCCCTCATAACAACCCCTCTGGGAGCCAGGGTATTCGCAGTCTATCCAGACTGTG
AGAAAACTATCCCACCTCAGGAAACCACCACCCTGAGGATTCAATTGCTGTTCGAGCAGCATGGTGCCAA
CGCCGGAGACTGCGCCTTTGTCATCATGGGGCTCGCCCGTGAAACAAAGTTTGTCTCATTTCCCGCAGTA
CTCCTTCCGGGCAAGCACGAACACCTTATTGTATTCAACCCACAGACACATCCTCTGACCATTCAACGGG
ACACAATAGTGGGCGTGGCAATGGCTTGCTATATCCACCCCGGTAAGGCAGCCAGCCAGGCACCATACAG
CTTCTACGACTGCAAGGAAGAGAGCTGGCACGTGGGGCTCTTCCAGATCAAACGCGGACCGGGAGGGGTC
TGTACACCACCTTGCCACGTAGCGATTAGGGCCGACCGCCACGAGGAACCCATGCAATCGGACTACAAAG
ACCATGACGGTGATTATAAAGATCATGATATCGATTACAAGGATGACGATGACAAGTAGTAACTCGAGGC
GGCCGCTCGAGCATGCATCTAGAGGGCCCTATTCTATAGTGTCACCTAAATGCTAGAGCTCGCTGATCAG
CCTCGACTGTGCCTTCTAGTTGCCAGCCATCTGTTGTTTGCCCCTCCCCCGTGCCTTCCTTGACCCTGGA
AGGTGCCACTCCCACTGTCCTTTCCTAATAAAATGAGGAAATTGCATCGCATTGTCTGAGTAGGTGTCAT
TCTATTCTGGGGGGTGGGGTGGGGCAGGACAGCAAGGGGGAGGATTGGGAAGACAATAGCAGGCATGCTG
GGGATGCGGTGGGCTCTATGGCTTCTGAGGCGGAAAGAACCAGCTGGGGCTCTAGGGGGTATCCCC
[124 nt withheld, positions 2587-2710]
C
[91 nt withheld, positions 2712-2802]
A
[49 nt withheld, positions 2804-2852]
CCTTTGACGTTGGAGTCCACGTTCTTT
[37 nt withheld, positions 2880-2916]
ACCCTATCTCGGTCTATTCTTTTGATTTATAAGGGATTTTGCCGATTTCGGCCTATTGGTTAAAAAATGA
GCTGATTTAACAAAAATTTAACGCGAATTAATTCTGTGGAATGTGTGTCAGTTAGGGTGTGGAAAGTCCC
CAGGCTCCCCAGCAGGCAGAAGTATGCAAAGCATGCATCTCAATTAGTCAGCAACCAGGTGTGGAAAGTC
CCCAGGCTCCCCAGCAGGCAGAAGTATGCAAAGCATGCATCTCAATTAGTCAGCAACCATAGTCCCGCCC
CTAACTCCGCCCATCCCGCCCCTAACTCCGCCCAGTTCCGCCCATTCTCCGCCCCATGGCTGACTAATTT
TTTTTATTTATGCAGAGGCCGAGGCCGCCTCTGCCTCTGAGCTATTCCAGAAGTAGTGAGGAGGCTTTTT
TGGAGGCCTAGGCTTTTGCAAAAAGCTCCCGGGAGCTTGTATATCCATTTTCGGATCTGATCAAGAGACA
GGATGAGGATCGTTTCGCATGATTGAACAAGATGGATTGCACGCAGGTTCTCCGGCCGCTTGGGTGGAGA
GGCTATTCGGCTATGACTGGGCACAACAGACAATCGGCTGCTCTGATGCCGCCGTGTTCCGGCTGTCAGC
GCAGGGGCGCCCGGTTCTTTTTGTCAAGACCGACCTGTCCGGTGCCCTGAATGAACTGCAGGACGAGGCA
GCGCGGCTATCGTGGCTGGCCACGACGGGCGTTCCTTGCGCAGCTGTGCTCGACGTTGTCACTGAAGCGG
GAAGGGACTGGCTGCTATTGGGCGAAGTGCCGGGGCAGGATCTCCTGTCATCTCACCTTGCTCCTGCCGA
GAAAGTATCCATCATGGCTGATGCAATGCGGCGGCTGCATACGCTTGATCCGGCTACCTGCCCATTCGAC
CACCAAGCGAAACATCGCATCGAGCGAGCACGTACTCGGATGGAAGCCGGTCTTGTCGATCAGGATGATC
TGGACGAAGAGCATCAGGGGCTCGCGCCAGCCGAACTGTTCGCCAGGCTCAAGGCGCGCATGCCCGACGG
CGAGGATCTCGTCGTGACCCATGGCGATGCCTGCTTGCCGAATATCATGGTGGAAAATGGCCGCTTTTCT
GGATTCATCGACTGTGGCCGGCTGGGTGTGGCGGACCGCTATCAGGACATAGCGTTGGCTACCCGTGATA
TTGCTGAAGAGCTTGGCGGCGAATGGGCTGACCGCTTCCTCGTGCTTTACGGTATCGCCGCTCCCGATTC
GCAGCGCATCGCCTTCTATCGCCTTCTTGACGAGTTCTTCTGAGCGGGACTCTGGGGTTCGAAATGACCG
ACCAAGCGACGCCCAACCTGCCATCACGAGATTTCGATTCCACCGCCGCCTTCTATGAAAGGTTGGGCTT
CGGAATCGTTTTCCGGGACGCCGGCTGGATGATCCTCCAGCGCGGGGATCTCATGCTGGAGTTCTTCGCC
CACCCCAACTTGTTTATTGCAGCTTATAATGGTTACAAATAAAGCAATAGCATCACAAATTTCACAAATA
AAGCATTTTTTTCACTGCATTCTAGTTGTGGTTTGTCCAAACTCATCAATGTATCTTATCATGTCTGTAT
ACCGTCGACCTCTAGCTAGAGCTTGGCGTAATCATGGTCATAGCTGTTTCCTGTGTGAAATTGTTATCCG
CTCACAATTCCACACAACATACGAGCCGGAAGCATAAAGTGTAAAGCCTGGGGTGCCTAATGAGTGAGCT
AACTCACATTAATTGCGTTGCGCTCACTGCCCGCTTTCCAGTCGGGAAACCTGTCGTGCCAGCTGCATTA
ATGAATCGGCCAACGCGCGGGGAGAGGCGGTTTGCGTATTGGGCGCTCTTCCGCTTCCTCGCTCACTGAC
TCGCTGCGCTCGGTCGTTCGGCTGCGGCGAGCGGTATCAGCTCACTCAAAGGCGGTAATACGGTTATCCA
CAGAATCAGGGGATAACGCAGGAAAGAACATGTGAGCAAAAGGCCAGCAAAAGGCCAGGAACCGTAAAAA
GGCCGCGTTGCTGGCGTTTTTCCATAGGCTCCGCCCCCCTGACGAGCATCACAAAAATCGACGCTCAAGT
CAGAGGTGGCGAAACCCGACAGGACTATAAAGATACCAGGCGTTTCCCCCTGGAAGCTCCCTCGTGCGCT
CTCCTGTTCCGACCCTGCCGCTTACCGGATACCTGTCCGCCTTTCTCCCTTCGGGAAGCGTGGCGCTTTC
TCATAGCTCACGCTGTAGGTATCTCAGTTCGGTGTAGGTCGTTCGCTCCAAGCTGGGCTGTGTGCACGAA
CCCCCCGTTCAGCCCGACCGCTGCGCCTTATCCGGTAACTATCGTCTTGAGTCCAACCCGGTAAGACACG
ACTTATCGCCACTGGCAGCAGCCACTGGTAACAGGATTAGCAGAGCGAGGTATGTAGGCGGTGCTACAGA
GTTCTTGAAGTGGTGGCCTAACTACGGCTACACTAGAAGAACAGTATTTGGTATCTGCGCTCTGCTGAAG
CCAGTTACCTTCGGAAAAAGAGTTGGTAGCTCTTGATCCGGCAAACAAACCACCGCTGGTAGCGGTGGTT
TTTTTGTTTGCAAGCAGCAGATTACGCGCAGAAAAAAAGGATCTCAAGAAGATCCTTTGATCTTTTCTAC
GGGGTCTGACGCTCAGTGGAACGAAAACTCACGTTAAGGGATTTTGGTCATGAGATTATCAAAAAGGATC
TTCACCTAGATCCTTTTAAATTAAAAATGAAGTTTTAAATCAATCTAAAGTATATATGAGTAAACTTGGT
CTGACAGTTACCAATGCTTAATCAGTGAGGCACCTATCTCAGCGATCTGTCTATTTCGTTCATCCATAGT
TGCCTGACTCCCCGTCGTGTAGATAACTACGATACGGGAGGGCTTACCATCTGGCCCCAGTGCTGCAATG
ATACCGCGAGACCCACGCTCACCGGCTCCAGATTTATCAGCAATAAACCAGCCAGCCGGAAGGGCCGAGC
GCAGAAGTGGTCCTGCAACTTTATCCGCCTCCATCCAGTCTATTAATTGTTGCCGGGAAGCTAGAGTAAG
TAGTTCGCCAGTTAATAGTTTGCGCAACGTTGTTGCCATTGCTACAGGCATCGTGGTGTCACGCTCGTCG
TTTGGTATGGCTTCATTCAGCTCCGGTTCCCAACGATCAAGGCGAGTTACATGATCCCCCATGTTGTGCA
AAAAAGCGGTTAGCTCCTTCGGTCCTCCGATCGTTGTCAGAAGTAAGTTGGCCGCAGTGTTATCACTCAT
GGTTATGGCAGCACTGCATAATTCTCTTACTGTCATGCCATCCGTAAGATGCTTTTCTGTGACTGGTGAG
TACTCAACCAAGTCATTCTGAGAATAGTGTATGCGGCGACCGAGTTGCTCTTGCCCGGCGTCAATACGGG
ATAATACCGCGCCACATAGCAGAACTTTAAAAGTGCTCATCATTGGAAAACGTTCTTCGGGGCGAAAACT
CTCAAGGATCTTACCGCTGTTGAGATCCAGTTCGATGTAACCCACTCGTGCACCCAACTGATCTTCAGCA
TCTTTTACTTTCACCAGCGTTTCTGGGTGAGCAAAAACAGGAAGGCAAAATGCCGCAAAAAAGGGAATAA
GGGCGACACGGAAATGTTGAATACTCATACTCTTCCTTTTTCAATATTATTGAAGCATTTATCAGGGTTA
TTGTCTCATGAGCGGATACATATTTGAATGTATTTAGAAAAATAAACAAATAGGGGTTCCGCGCACATTT
CCCCGAAAAGTGCCACCTGACGTC
