>Addgene plasmid #178372 | pOME0004 | depositor partial sequence | sequence record 346405 | Insert
GTCGACGGTACCGCCACCATGCAGACAGAGGCAACGTTCATCCTAGGTGACTGGGAGATAACGGTGTCTA
ACTGCCGGTTTACTTGCAGCAGCCTAACATGTGGCCCCCTTTACAGATCTAGCGGCGACTACACGCGGCT
AAGAATCCCCTTCTCTCTGGATCGACTAATACGTGACCATGCCATCTTTGGGCTAGTGCCAAATATTGAG
GATCTGTTAACCCATGGGTCATGCGTCGCCGTAGTGGCCGACGCAAACGCCACAGGCGGCAACGCGCGAC
GCATCGTCGCGCCTGGCGTGATAAACAATTTTTCAGAACCCATCGGCATTTGGGTACGCGGCCCTCCGCC
GCAAACGCGCAAGGAAGCTATTAAGTTCTGCATATTTTTTGTCAGTCCCATGCCCCCGCGGGAGATGACC
ACATATGTGTTCAAGGGCGGCGATTTGCCTCCCGGAGCAGAGGAACCCGAAACACTACACTCCGCCGAGG
CACCCCTACCGTCGCGCGAGACGCTGGTAACTGGACAGCTGCGATCCACCTCGCCGCGAACGTATACGGG
ATACTTTCACAGTCCTGTCCCGCTCTCTTTTTTGGACCTCCTGACATTCGAGTCCATTGGGTGTGACAAC
GTGGAAGGTGACCCCGAGCAATTGACACCCAAGTACTTGACGTTCACGCAGACGGGAGAAAGACTTTGCA
AAGTAACCGTTTACAACACCCATTCGACAGCATGCAAGAAGGCCCGTGTTCGTTTCGTCTACAGACCGAC
GCCGTCCGCCCGTCAGCTTGTCATGGGTCAGGCTTCACCCCTCATAACAACCCCTCTGGGAGCCAGGGTA
TTCGCAGTCTATCCAGACTGTGAGAAAACTATCCCACCTCAGGAAACCACCACCCTGAGGATTCAATTGC
TGTTCGAGCAGCATGGTGCCAACGCCGGAGACTGCGCCTTTGTCATCATGGGGCTCGCCCGTGAAACAAA
GTTTGTCTCATTTCCCGCAGTACTCCTTCCGGGCAAGCACGAACACCTTATTGTATTCAACCCACAGACA
CATCCTCTGACCATTCAACGGGACACAATAGTGGGCGTGGCAATGGCTTGCTATATCCACCCCGGTAAGG
CAGCCAGCCAGGCACCATACAGCTTCTACGACTGCAAGGAAGAGAGCTGGCACGTGGGGCTCTTCCAGAT
CAAACGCGGACCGGGAGGGGTCTGTACACCACCTTGCCACGTAGCGATTAGGGCCGACCGCCACGAGGAA
CCCATGCAATCGGACTACAAAGACCATGACGGTGATTATAAAGATCATGATATCGATTACAAGGATGACG
ATGACAAGTAGTAACTCGAGGCGGCCGC
