>Addgene plasmid #178372 | pOME0004 | depositor partial sequence | sequence record 346406 | Backbone
GACGGATCGGGAGATCTCCCGATCCCCTATGGTGCACTCTCAGTACAATCTGCTCTGATGCCGCATAGTT
AAGCCAGTATCTGCTCCCTGCTTGTGTGTTGGAGGTCGCTGAGTAGTGCGCGAGCAAAATTTAAGCTACA
ACAAGGCAAGGCTTGACCGACAATTGCATGAAGAATCTGCTTAGGGTTAGGCGTTTTGCGCTGCTTCGCG
ATGTACGGGCCAGATATACGCGTTGACATTGATTATTGACTAGTTATTAATAGTAATCAATTACGGGGTC
ATTAGTTCATAGCCCATATATGGAGTTCCGCGTTACATAACTTACGGTAAATGGCCCGCCTGGCTGACCG
CCCAACGACCCCCGCCCATTGACGTCAATAATGACGTATGTTCCCATAGTAACGCCAATAGGGACTTTCC
ATTGACGTCAATGGGTGGAGTATTTACGGTAAACTGCCCACTTGGCAGTACATCAAGTGTATCATATGCC
AAGTACGCCCCCTATTGACGTCAATGACGGTAAATGGCCCGCCTGGCATTATGCCCAGTACATGACCTTA
TGGGACTTTCCTACTTGGCAGTACATCTACGTATTAGTCATCGCTATTACCATGGTGATGCGGTTTTGGC
AGTACATCAATGGGCGTGGATAGCGGTTTGACTCACGGGGATTTCCAAGTCTCCACCCCATTGACGTCAA
TGGGAGTTTGTTTTGGCACCAAAATCAACGGGACTTTCCAAAATGTCGTAACAACTCCGCCCCATTGACG
CAAATGGGCGGTAGGCGTGTACGGTGGGAGGTCTATATAAGCAGAGCTCTCTGGCTAACTAGAGAACCCA
CTGCTTACTGGCTTATCGAAATTAATACGACTCACTATAGGGAGACCCAAGCTGGCTAGTTAAGCTTGAT
CAAACAAGTTTGTACAAAAAAGCTGAACGAGAAACGTAAAATGATATAAATATCAATATATTAAATTAGA
TTTTGCATAAAAAACAGACTACATAATACTGTAAAACACAACATATCCAGTCACTATGGCGGCCGCATTA
GGCACCCCAGGCTTTACACTTTATGCTTCCGGCTCGTATAATGTGTGGATTTTGAGTTAGGATCCGTCGA
GATTTTCAGGAGCTAAGGAAGCTAAAATGGAGAAAAAAATCACTGGATATACCACCGTTGATATATCCCA
ATGGCATCGTAAAGAACATTTTGAGGCATTTCAGTCAGTTGCTCAATGTACCTATAACCAGACCGTTCAG
CTGGATATTACGGCCTTTTTAAAGACCGTAAAGAAAAATAAGCACAAGTTTTATCCGGCCTTTATTCACA
TTCTTGCCCGCCTGATGAATGCTCATCCGGAATTCCGTATGGCAATGAAAGACGGTGAGCTGGTGATATG
GGATAGTGTTCACCCTTGTTACACCGTTTTCCATGAGCAAACTGAAACGTTTTCATCGCTCTGGAGTGAA
TACCACGACGATTTCCGGCAGTTTCTACACATATATTCGCAAGATGTGGCGTGTTACGGTGAAAACCTGG
CCTATTTCCCTAAAGGGTTTATTGAGAATATGTTTTTCGTCTCAGCCAATCCCTGGGTGAGTTTCACCAG
TTTTGATTTAAACGTGGCCAATATGGACAACTTCTTCGCCCCCGTTTTCACCATGGGCAAATATTATACG
CAAGGCGACAAGGTGCTGATGCCGCTGGCGATTCAGGTTCATCATGCCGTTTGTGATGGCTTCCATGTCG
GCAGAATGCTTAATGAATTACAACAGTACTGCGATGAGTGGCAGGCGGGGCGTAATCTAGAGGATCCGGC
TTACTAAAAGCCAGATAACAGTATGCGTATTTGCGCGCTGATTTTTGCGGTATAAGAATATATACTGATA
TGTATACCCGAAGTATGTCAAAAAGAGGTATGCTATGAAGCAGCGTATTACAGTGACAGTTGACAGCGAC
AGCTATCAGTTGCTCAAGGCATATATGATGTCAATATCTCCGGTCTGGTAAGCACAACCATGCAGAATGA
AGCCCGTCGTCTGCGTGCCGAACGCTGGAAAGCGGAAAATCAGGAAGGGATGGCTGAGGTCGCCCGGTTT
ATTGAAATGAACGGCTCTTTTGCTGACGAGAACAGGGGCTGGTGAAATGCAGTTTAAGGTTTACACCTAT
AAAAGAGAGAGCCGTTATCGTCTGTTTGTGGATGTACAGAGTGATATTATTGACACGCCCGGGCGACGGA
TGGTGATCCCCCTGGCCAGTGCACGTCTGCTGTCAGATAAAGTCCCCCGTGAACTTTACCCGGTGGTGCA
TATCGGGGATGAAAGCTGGCGCATGATGACCACCGATATGGCCAGTGTGCCGGTCTCCGTTATCGGGGAA
GAAGTGGCTGATCTCAGCCACCGCGAAAATGACATCAAAAACGCCATTAACCTGATGTTCTGGGGAATAT
AAATGTCAGGCTCCCTTATACACAGCCAGTCTGCAGGTCGACCATAGTGACTGGATATGTTGTGTTTTAC
AGTATTATGTAGTCTGTTTTTTATGCAAAATCTAATTTAATATATTGATATTTATATCATTTTACGTTTC
TCGTTCAGCTTTCTTGTACAAAGTGGTTCGATCTAGAATGGCTAGCAAAGGAGAAGAACTTTTCACTGGA
GTTGTCCCAATTCTTGTTGAATTAGATGGTGATGTTAATGGGCACAAATTTTCTGTCAGTGGAGAGGGTG
AAGGTGATGCTACATACGGAAAGCTTACCCTTAAATTTATTTGCACTACTGGAAAACTACCTGTTCCATG
GCCAACACTTGTCACTACTTTCTCTTATGGTGTTCAATGCTTTTCCCGTTATCCGGATCATATGAAACGG
CATGACTTTTTCAAGAGTGCCATGCCCGAAGGTTATGTACAGGAACGCACTATATCTTTCAAAGATGACG
GGAACTACAAGACGCGTGCTGAAGTCAAGTTTGAAGGTGATACCCTTGTTAATCGTATCGAGTTAAAAGG
TATTGATTTTAAAGAAGATGGAAACATTCTCGGACACAAACTCGAGTACAACTATAACTCACACAATGTA
TACATCACGGCAGACAAACAAAAGAATGGAATCAAAGCTAACTTCAAAATTCGCCACAACATTGAAGATG
GATCCGTTCAACTAGCAGACCATTATCAACAAAATACTCCAATTGGCGATGGCCCTGTCCTTTTACCAGA
CAACCATTACCTGTCGACACAATCTGCCCTTTCGAAAGATCCCAACGAAAAGCGTGACCACATGGTCCTT
CTTGAGTTTGTAACTGCTGCTGGGATTACACATGGCATGGATGAGCTCTACAAATAATGAATTAAACCCG
CTGATCAGCCTCGACTGTGCCTTCTAGTTGCCAGCCATCTGTTGTTTGCCCCTCCCCCGTGCCTTCCTTG
ACCCTGGAAGGTGCCACTCCCACTGTCCTTTCCTAATAAAATGAGGAAATTGCATCGCATTGTCTGAGTA
GGTGTCATTCTATTCTGGGGGGTGGGGTGGGGCAGGACAGCAAGGGGGAGGATTGGGAAGACAATAGCAG
GCATGCTGGGGATGCGGTGGGCTCTATGGCTTCTGAGGCGGAAAGAACCAGCTGGGGCTCTAGGGGGTAT
CCCC
[124 nt withheld, positions 3645-3768]
C
[91 nt withheld, positions 3770-3860]
A
[49 nt withheld, positions 3862-3910]
CCTTTGACGTTGGAGTCCACGTTCTTT
[37 nt withheld, positions 3938-3974]
ACCCTATCTCGGTCTATTCTTTTGATTTATAAGGGATTTTGCCGATTTCGGCCTATTGGTTAAAAAATGA
GCTGATTTAACAAAAATTTAACGCGAATTAATTCTGTGGAATGTGTGTCAGTTAGGGTGTGGAAAGTCCC
CAGGCTCCCCAGCAGGCAGAAGTATGCAAAGCATGCATCTCAATTAGTCAGCAACCAGGTGTGGAAAGTC
CCCAGGCTCCCCAGCAGGCAGAAGTATGCAAAGCATGCATCTCAATTAGTCAGCAACCATAGTCCCGCCC
CTAACTCCGCCCATCCCGCCCCTAACTCCGCCCAGTTCCGCCCATTCTCCGCCCCATGGCTGACTAATTT
TTTTTATTTATGCAGAGGCCGAGGCCGCCTCTGCCTCTGAGCTATTCCAGAAGTAGTGAGGAGGCTTTTT
TGGAGGCCTAGGCTTTTGCAAAAAGCTCCCGGGAGCTTGTATATCCATTTTCGGATCTGATCAAGAGACA
GGATGAGGATCGTTTCGCATGATTGAACAAGATGGATTGCACGCAGGTTCTCCGGCCGCTTGGGTGGAGA
GGCTATTCGGCTATGACTGGGCACAACAGACAATCGGCTGCTCTGATGCCGCCGTGTTCCGGCTGTCAGC
GCAGGGGCGCCCGGTTCTTTTTGTCAAGACCGACCTGTCCGGTGCCCTGAATGAACTGCAGGACGAGGCA
GCGCGGCTATCGTGGCTGGCCACGACGGGCGTTCCTTGCGCAGCTGTGCTCGACGTTGTCACTGAAGCGG
GAAGGGACTGGCTGCTATTGGGCGAAGTGCCGGGGCAGGATCTCCTGTCATCTCACCTTGCTCCTGCCGA
GAAAGTATCCATCATGGCTGATGCAATGCGGCGGCTGCATACGCTTGATCCGGCTACCTGCCCATTCGAC
CACCAAGCGAAACATCGCATCGAGCGAGCACGTACTCGGATGGAAGCCGGTCTTGTCGATCAGGATGATC
TGGACGAAGAGCATCAGGGGCTCGCGCCAGCCGAACTGTTCGCCAGGCTCAAGGCGCGCATGCCCGACGG
CGAGGATCTCGTCGTGACCCATGGCGATGCCTGCTTGCCGAATATCATGGTGGAAAATGGCCGCTTTTCT
GGATTCATCGACTGTGGCCGGCTGGGTGTGGCGGACCGCTATCAGGACATAGCGTTGGCTACCCGTGATA
TTGCTGAAGAGCTTGGCGGCGAATGGGCTGACCGCTTCCTCGTGCTTTACGGTATCGCCGCTCCCGATTC
GCAGCGCATCGCCTTCTATCGCCTTCTTGACGAGTTCTTCTGAGCGGGACTCTGGGGTTCGCGAAATGAC
CGACCAAGCGACGCCCAACCTGCCATCACGAGATTTCGATTCCACCGCCGCCTTCTATGAAAGGTTGGGC
TTCGGAATCGTTTTCCGGGACGCCGGCTGGATGATCCTCCAGCGCGGGGATCTCATGCTGGAGTTCTTCG
CCCACCCCAACTTGTTTATTGCAGCTTATAATGGTTACAAATAAAGCAATAGCATCACAAATTTCACAAA
TAAAGCATTTTTTTCACTGCATTCTAGTTGTGGTTTGTCCAAACTCATCAATGTATCTTATCATGTCTGT
ATACCGTCGACCTCTAGCTAGAGCTTGGCGTAATCATGGTCATAGCTGTTTCCTGTGTGAAATTGTTATC
CGCTCACAATTCCACACAACATACGAGCCGGAAGCATAAAGTGTAAAGCCTGGGGTGCCTAATGAGTGAG
CTAACTCACATTAATTGCGTTGCGCTCACTGCCCGCTTTCCAGTCGGGAAACCTGTCGTGCCAGCTGCAT
TAATGAATCGGCCAACGCGCGGGGAGAGGCGGTTTGCGTATTGGGCGCTCTTCCGCTTCCTCGCTCACTG
ACTCGCTGCGCTCGGTCGTTCGGCTGCGGCGAGCGGTATCAGCTCACTCAAAGGCGGTAATACGGTTATC
CACAGAATCAGGGGATAACGCAGGAAAGAACATGTGAGCAAAAGGCCAGCAAAAGGCCAGGAACCGTAAA
AAGGCCGCGTTGCTGGCGTTTTTCCATAGGCTCCGCCCCCCTGACGAGCATCACAAAAATCGACGCTCAA
GTCAGAGGTGGCGAAACCCGACAGGACTATAAAGATACCAGGCGTTTCCCCCTGGAAGCTCCCTCGTGCG
CTCTCCTGTTCCGACCCTGCCGCTTACCGGATACCTGTCCGCCTTTCTCCCTTCGGGAAGCGTGGCGCTT
TCTCATAGCTCACGCTGTAGGTATCTCAGTTCGGTGTAGGTCGTTCGCTCCAAGCTGGGCTGTGTGCACG
AACCCCCCGTTCAGCCCGACCGCTGCGCCTTATCCGGTAACTATCGTCTTGAGTCCAACCCGGTAAGACA
CGACTTATCGCCACTGGCAGCAGCCACTGGTAACAGGATTAGCAGAGCGAGGTATGTAGGCGGTGCTACA
GAGTTCTTGAAGTGGTGGCCTAACTACGGCTACACTAGAAGAACAGTATTTGGTATCTGCGCTCTGCTGA
AGCCAGTTACCTTCGGAAAAAGAGTTGGTAGCTCTTGATCCGGCAAACAAACCACCGCTGGTAGCGGTGG
TTTTTTTGTTTGCAAGCAGCAGATTACGCGCAGAAAAAAAGGATCTCAAGAAGATCCTTTGATCTTTTCT
ACGGGGTCTGACGCTCAGTGGAACGAAAACTCACGTTAAGGGATTTTGGTCATGAGATTATCAAAAAGGA
TCTTCACCTAGATCCTTTTAAATTAAAAATGAAGTTTTAAATCAATCTAAAGTATATATGAGTAAACTTG
GTCTGACAGTTACCAATGCTTAATCAGTGAGGCACCTATCTCAGCGATCTGTCTATTTCGTTCATCCATA
GTTGCCTGACTCCCCGTCGTGTAGATAACTACGATACGGGAGGGCTTACCATCTGGCCCCAGTGCTGCAA
TGATACCGCGAGACCCACGCTCACCGGCTCCAGATTTATCAGCAATAAACCAGCCAGCCGGAAGGGCCGA
GCGCAGAAGTGGTCCTGCAACTTTATCCGCCTCCATCCAGTCTATTAATTGTTGCCGGGAAGCTAGAGTA
AGTAGTTCGCCAGTTAATAGTTTGCGCAACGTTGTTGCCATTGCTACAGGCATCGTGGTGTCACGCTCGT
CGTTTGGTATGGCTTCATTCAGCTCCGGTTCCCAACGATCAAGGCGAGTTACATGATCCCCCATGTTGTG
CAAAAAAGCGGTTAGCTCCTTCGGTCCTCCGATCGTTGTCAGAAGTAAGTTGGCCGCAGTGTTATCACTC
ATGGTTATGGCAGCACTGCATAATTCTCTTACTGTCATGCCATCCGTAAGATGCTTTTCTGTGACTGGTG
AGTACTCAACCAAGTCATTCTGAGAATAGTGTATGCGGCGACCGAGTTGCTCTTGCCCGGCGTCAATACG
GGATAATACCGCGCCACATAGCAGAACTTTAAAAGTGCTCATCATTGGAAAACGTTCTTCGGGGCGAAAA
CTCTCAAGGATCTTACCGCTGTTGAGATCCAGTTCGATGTAACCCACTCGTGCACCCAACTGATCTTCAG
CATCTTTTACTTTCACCAGCGTTTCTGGGTGAGCAAAAACAGGAAGGCAAAATGCCGCAAAAAAGGGAAT
AAGGGCGACACGGAAATGTTGAATACTCATACTCTTCCTTTTTCAATATTATTGAAGCATTTATCAGGGT
TATTGTCTCATGAGCGGATACATATTTGAATGTATTTAGAAAAATAAACAAATAGGGGTTCCGCGCACAT
TTCCCCGAAAAGTGCCACCTGACGTC
